Addgene plasmid #152182: pGBW-m4133618
Purpose: Mammalian expression plasmid for SARS-CoV-2 ORF3a protein
Depositing lab: Ginkgo Bioworks & Benjie Chen. Depositing organization: Ginkgo Bioworks.
Backbone
  Vector backbone: pTwist_CMV_Hygro_6
  Backbone size w/o insert (bp): 6525
  Vector type: Mammalian Expression
  Selectable markers: Hygromycin
Growth in bacteria
  Bacterial resistance: Ampicillin, 100 μg/mL
  Growth temperature: 37°C
  Growth strain: DH5alpha
  Copy number: High Copy
Gene/Insert
  Gene/Insert name: SARS-CoV-2 ORF3a protein
  Species: Severe acute respiratory syndrome coronavirus 2
  Insert size (bp): 821
  Mutation: wt
  Entrez Gene: ORF3a (a.k.a. GU280_gp03)
  Promoter: CMV
  Tag / fusion protein: Cleavable TEV;3xFlag (C terminal on backbone)
  Cloning method: Unknown
Resource information
  A portion of this plasmid was derived from a plasmid made by: GinkgoBioworks
Depositor comments: NCBI reference sequence: YP_009724391.1
How to cite: pGBW-m4133618 was a gift from Ginkgo Bioworks & Benjie Chen (Addgene plasmid # 152182)
