[The description below was written by a language model from this plasmid's Addgene catalogue record and pLannotate feature annotations shown in this document.]
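Description:
pGBW-m4133618 is a mammalian expression plasmid carrying the wild-type SARS-CoV-2 ORF3a coding sequence in the pTwist_CMV_Hygro_6 backbone. It is propagated in E. coli as a high-copy plasmid through a ColE1/pUC-type origin and selected with ampicillin via the AmpR β-lactamase gene. For selection in mammalian cells it carries a separate cassette in which the human ubiquitin C (UbC) promoter drives hygromycin B phosphotransferase, followed by a synthetic polyadenylation signal.

In the depositor's full sequence (7,448 nt), the ORF3a open reading frame lies downstream of the CMV immediate-early enhancer and promoter elements, one of which is annotated as a truncated CMVd2-type promoter, and is terminated by the SV40 poly(A) signal. The catalogue lists a backbone-encoded C-terminal tag consisting of a TEV-cleavable linker and 3xFLAG. The annotation picks up only a FLAG fragment just after the ORF, which is consistent with this tag, but the TEV site is not annotated. β-globin insulator elements, together with rrnG and T7 terminators and an additional synthetic poly(A) signal, flank the expression unit and likely help isolate it from transcription originating elsewhere in the plasmid.

ORF3a is annotated as a viroporin that forms ion channels at endosomes and lysosomes, contributes to virus egress and interferes with autophagosome–lysosome fusion. The construct suits transient or hygromycin-selected expression of epitope-tagged ORF3a for detection, localisation or affinity purification studies.

The repository's sequencing-derived record is shorter (5,021 nt). Its annotations cover only backbone elements (origin, AmpR, UbC promoter, HygR), with no CMV, ORF3a or tag features called, so the insert description here rests on the depositor sequence.
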