Features (pLannotate 1.2.2; 20 found; start..end, strand, type, name):
      5..829     +  CDS            AP3A_SARS2: Experimental evidence at protein level: Swiss-Prot protein existence level 1. Plays a role in virus egress via lysosomal trafficking (PubMed:33157038, PubMed:33422265). Forms homotetrameric ion channels (viroporin) localized at endosomes and lysosomes, that may induce deacidification of lysosomes thereby allowing safe virion egress through lysosomal trafficking (By similarity) (PubMed:33157038, PubMed:33422265). Also blocks formation of autolysosomes through binding and sequestering host TMUB1/HOPS on late endosomes. This prevents fusion of autophagosomes with lysosomes, disrupting autophagy a
    896..918     +  CDS            FLAG (fragment): FLAG® epitope tag, followed by an enterokinase cleavage site
    988..1109    -  polyA_signal   SV40 poly(A) signal: SV40 polyadenylation signal
   1132..1201    -  CDS            large T antigen (fragment): large T antigen from SV40 (simian virus 40)
   1224..1270    +  terminator     T7 terminator: transcription terminator for bacteriophage T7 RNA polymerase
   1300..1436    +  terminator     rrnG terminator: transcription terminator from the E. coli ribosomal RNA rrnG operon (Albrechtsen et al., 1991)
   1481..1552    +  misc_feature   3' β-globin insulator: insulator downstream of the human β-globin locus (Farrell et al., 2002)
   1778..2366    -  rep_origin     ori: high-copy-number ColE1/pMB1/pBR322/pUC origin of replication
   2538..2602    -  CDS            bla(M) (fragment): β-lactamase lacking the signal sequence; bla(M); allows cytosolic expression of β-lactamase
   2866..4075    +  promoter       UbC promoter: human ubiquitin C promoter
   4085..5106    +  CDS            HygR (fragment): hygromycin B phosphotransferase confers resistance to hygromycin
   5134..5182    +  polyA_signal   poly(A) signal: synthetic polyadenylation signal
   5448..6308    +  CDS            AmpR: β-lactamase; bla; confers resistance to ampicillin, carbenicillin, and related antibiotics
   6321..6457    +  terminator     rrnG terminator: transcription terminator from the E. coli ribosomal RNA rrnG operon (Albrechtsen et al., 1991)
   6602..6673    +  misc_feature   5' β-globin insulator: insulator upstream of the human β-globin locus (Farrell et al., 2002)
   6678..6724    -  terminator     T7 terminator: transcription terminator for bacteriophage T7 RNA polymerase
   6742..6790    -  polyA_signal   poly(A) signal: synthetic polyadenylation signal
   6871..7174    +  enhancer       CMV enhancer: human cytomegalovirus immediate early enhancer
   7247..7264    -  promoter       CMV promoter (fragment): human cytomegalovirus (CMV) immediate early promoter
   7327..7378    +  promoter       CMVd2 promoter: truncated human cytomegalovirus (CMV) immediate early promoter that yields moderately reduced expression relative to the full-length promoter
>Addgene plasmid #152182 | pGBW-m4133618 | depositor full sequence | sequence record 295194 | Full Sequence
CACCATGGATTTGTTTATGAGAATCTTCACAATTGGAACTGTAACTTTGAAGCAAGGTGAAATCAAGGAT
GCTACTCCTTCAGATTTTGTTCGCGCTACTGCAACGATACCGATACAAGCCTCACTCCCTTTCGGATGGC
TTATTGTTGGCGTTGCACTTCTTGCTGTTTTTCAGAGCGCTTCCAAAATCATAACCCTCAAAAAGAGATG
GCAACTAGCACTCTCCAAGGGTGTTCACTTTGTTTGCAACTTGCTGTTGTTGTTTGTAACAGTTTACTCA
CACCTTTTGCTCGTTGCTGCTGGCCTTGAAGCCCCTTTTCTCTATCTTTATGCTTTAGTCTACTTCTTGC
AGAGTATAAACTTTGTAAGAATAATAATGAGGCTTTGGCTTTGCTGGAAATGCCGTTCCAAAAACCCATT
ACTTTATGATGCCAACTATTTTCTTTGCTGGCATACTAATTGTTACGACTATTGTATACCTTACAATAGT
GTAACTTCTTCAATTGTCATTACTTCAGGTGATGGCACAACAAGTCCTATTTCTGAACATGACTACCAGA
TTGGTGGTTATACTGAAAAATGGGAATCTGGAGTAAAAGACTGTGTTGTATTACACAGTTACTTCACTTC
AGACTATTACCAGCTGTACTCAACTCAATTGAGTACAGACACTGGTGTTGAACATGTTACCTTCTTCATC
TACAATAAAATTGTTGATGAGCCTGAAGAACATGTCCAAATTCACACAATCGACGGTTCATCCGGAGTTG
TTAATCCAGTAATGGAACCAATTTATGATGAACCGACGACGACTACTAGCGTGCCTTTGGAAAACCTTTA
CTTTCAGTCGATGGATTATAAGGACCACGATGGAGACTACAAAGATCATGACATTGATTACAAGGACGAC
GATGACAAATAAGGATCCGCAGGCCTCTGCTAGCTTGACTGACTGAGATACAGCGTACCTTCAGCTCACA
GACATGATAAGATACATTGATGAGTTTGGACAAACCACAACTAGAATGCAGTGAAAAAAATGCTTTATTT
GTGAAATTTGTGATGCTATTGCTTTATTTGTAACCATTATAAGCTGCAATAAACAAGTTAACAACAACAA
TTGCATTCATTTTATGTTTCAGGTTCAGGGGGAGGTGTGGGAGGTTTTTTAAAGCAAGTAAAACCTCTAC
AAATGTGGTATTGGCCCATCTCTATCGGTATCGTAGCATAACCCCTTGGGGCCTCTAAACGGGTCTTGAG
GGGTTTTTTGTGCCCCTCGGGCCGGATTGCTATCTACCGGCATTGGCGCAGAAAAAAATGCCTGATGCGA
CGCTGCGCGTCTTATACTCCCACATATGCCAGATTCAGCAACGGATACGGCTTCCCCAACTTGCCCACTT
CCATACGTGTCCTCCTTACCAGAAATTTATCCTTAAGGTCGTCAGCTATCCTGCAGGCGATCTCTCGATT
TCGATCAAGACATTCCTTTAATGGTCTTTTCTGGACACCACTAGGGGTCAGAAGTAGTTCATCAAACTTT
CTTCCCTCCCTAATCTCATTGGTTACCTTGGGCTATCGAAACTTAATTAACCAGTCAAGTCAGCTACTTG
GCGAGATCGACTTGTCTGGGTTTCGACTACGCTCAGAATTGCGTCAGTCAAGTTCGATCTGGTCCTTGCT
ATTGCACCCGTTCTCCGATTACGAGTTTCATTTAAATCATGTGAGCAAAAGGCCAGCAAAAGGCCAGGAA
CCGTAAAAAGGCCGCGTTGCTGGCGTTTTTCCATAGGCTCCGCCCCCCTGACGAGCATCACAAAAATCGA
CGCTCAAGTCAGAGGTGGCGAAACCCGACAGGACTATAAAGATACCAGGCGTTTCCCCCTGGAAGCTCCC
TCGTGCGCTCTCCTGTTCCGACCCTGCCGCTTACCGGATACCTGTCCGCCTTTCTCCCTTCGGGAAGCGT
GGCGCTTTCTCATAGCTCACGCTGTAGGTATCTCAGTTCGGTGTAGGTCGTTCGCTCCAAGCTGGGCTGT
GTGCACGAACCCCCCGTTCAGCCCGACCGCTGCGCCTTATCCGGTAACTATCGTCTTGAGTCCAACCCGG
TAAGACACGACTTATCGCCACTGGCAGCAGCCACTGGTAACAGGATTAGCAGAGCGAGGTATGTAGGCGG
TGCTACAGAGTTCTTGAAGTGGTGGCCTAACTACGGCTACACTAGAAGAACAGTATTTGGTATCTGCGCT
CTGCTGAAGCCAGTTACCTTCGGAAAAAGAGTTGGTAGCTCTTGATCCGGCAAACAAACCACCGCTGGTA
GCGGTGGTTTTTTTGTTTGCAAGCAGCAGATTACGCGCAGAAAAAAAGGATCTCAAGAAGATCCTTTGAT
CTTTTCTACGGGGTCTGACGCTCAGTGGAACGAAAACTCACGTTAAGGGATTTTGGTCATGAGATTATCA
AAAAGGATCTTCACCTAGATCCTTTTAAATTAAAAATGAAGTTTTAAATCAATCTAAAGTATATATGAGT
AAACTTGGTCTGACAGTTACCAATGCTTAATCAGTGAGGCACCTATCTCAGCGATCTGTCTATTTCGTTC
ATCCATAGTTGCATTTAAATTTCCGAACTCTCCAAGGCCCTCGTCGGAAAATCTTCAAACCTTTCGTCCG
ATCCATCTTGCAGGCTACCTCTCGAACGAACTATCGCAAGTCTCTTGGCCGGCCTTGCGCCTTGGCTATT
GCTTGGCAGCGCCTATCGCCAGGTATTACTCCAATCCCGAATATCCGAGATCGGGATCACCCGAGAGAAG
TTCAACCTACATCCTCAATCCCGATCTATCCGAGATCCGAGGAATATCGAAATCGGGGCGCGCCTGGCCT
CCGCGCCGGGTTTTGGCGCCTCCCGCGGGCGCCCCCCTCGTCACGGCGAGCGCTGCCACGTCAGACGAAG
GGCGCAGGAGCGTCCTGATCCTTCCGCCCGGACGCTCAGGACAGCGGCCCGCTGCTCATAAGACTCGGCC
TTAGAACCCCAGTATCAGCAGAAGGACATTTTAGGACGGGACTTGGGTGACTCTAGGGCACTGGTTTTCT
TTCCAGAGAGCGGAACAGGCGAGGAAAAGTAGTCCCTTCTCGGCGATTCTGCGGAGGGATCTCCGTGGGG
CGGTGAACGCCGATGATTATATAAGGACGCGCCGGGTGTGGCACAGCTAGTTCCGTCGCAGCCGGGATTT
GGGTCGCGGTTCTTGTTTGTGGATCGCTGTGATCGTCACTTGGTGAGTAGCGGGCTGCTGGGCTGGCCGG
GGCTTTCGTGGCCGCCGGGCCGCTCGGTGGGACGGAAGCGTGTGGAGAGACCGCCAAGGGCTGTAGTCTG
GGTCCGCGAGCAAGGTTGCCCTGAACTGGGGGTTGGGGGGAGCGCAGCAAAATGGCGGCTGTTCCCGAGT
CTTGAATGGAAGACGCTTGTGAGGCGGGCTGTGAGGTCGTTGAAACAAGGTGGGGGGCATGGTGGGCGGC
AAGAACCCAAGGTCTTGAGCCCTTCGCTAATGCGGGAAAGCTCTTATTCGGGTGAGATGGGCTGGGCACC
ATCTGGGGACCCTGACGTGAAGTTTGTCACTGACTGGAGAACTCGGTTTGTCGTCTGTTGCGGGGGCGGC
AGTTATGGCGGTGCCGTTGGGCAGTGCACCCGTACCTTTGGGAGCGCGCGCCCTCGTCGTGTCGTGACGT
CACCCGTTCTGTTGGCTTATAATGCAGGGTGGGGCCACCTGCCGGTAGGTGTGCGGTAGGCTTTTCTCCG
TCGCAGGACGCAGGGTTCGGGCCTAGGGTAGGCTCTCCTGAATCGACAGGCGCCGGACCTCTGGTGAGGG
GAGGGATAAGTGAGGCGTCAGTTTCTTTGGTCGGTTTTATGTACCTATCTTCTTAAGTAGCTGAAGCTCC
GGTTTTGAACTATGCGCTCGGGGTTGGCGAGTGTGTTTTGTGAAGTTTTTTAGGCACCTTTTGAAATGTA
ATCATTTGGGTCAATATGTAATTTTCAGTGTTAGACTTGTAAATTGTCCGCTAAATTCTGGCCGTTTTTG
GCTTTTTTGTTAGACAACATGGGTAAAAAGCCTGAACTCACCGCGACGTCTGTCGAGAAGTTTCTGATCG
AAAAGTTCGACAGCGTCTCCGACCTGATGCAGCTCTCGGAGGGCGAAGAATCTCGTGCTTTCAGCTTCGA
TGTAGGAGGGCGTGGATATGTCCTGCGGGTAAATAGCTGCGCCGATGGTTTCTACAAAGATCGTTATGTT
TATCGGCACTTTGCATCCGCCGCGCTCCCGATTCCGGAAGTGCTTGACATTGGGGAGTTCAGCGAGAGCC
TGACCTATTGCATCTCCCGCCGTGCACAGGGTGTCACGTTGCAAGACCTGCCTGAAACCGAACTGCCCGC
TGTTCTGCAGCCGGTCGCGGAGGCAATGGATGCCATCGCTGCCGCCGATCTTAGCCAGACGAGCGGGTTC
GGCCCATTCGGACCGCAAGGAATCGGTCAATACACTACATGGCGTGATTTCATATGCGCGATTGCTGATC
CCCATGTGTATCACTGGCAAACTGTGATGGACGACACCGTCAGTGCGTCCGTCGCGCAGGCTCTCGATGA
GCTGATGCTTTGGGCCGAGGACTGCCCCGAAGTCCGGCACCTCGTGCACGCGGATTTCGGCTCCAACAAT
GTCCTGACGGACAATGGCCGCATAACAGCGGTCATTGACTGGAGCGAGGCGATGTTCGGGGATTCCCAAT
ACGAGGTCGCCAACATCTTCTTCTGGAGGCCGTGGTTGGCTTGTATGGAGCAGCAGACGCGCTACTTCGA
GCGGAGGCATCCGGAGCTTGCAGGATCGCCCCGGCTCCGGGCGTATATGCTCCGCATTGGTCTTGACCAA
CTCTATCAGAGCTTGGTTGACGGCAATTTCGATGATGCAGCTTGGGCGCAGGGTCGATGCGACGCAATCG
TCCGATCCGGAGCCGGGACTGTCGGGCGTACACAAATCGCCCGCAGAAGCGCCGCCGTCTGGACCGATGG
CTGTGTAGAAGTACTCGCCGATAGTGGAAACCGACGCCCCAGCACTCGTCCGAGGGCAAAGGAATAAGCT
AGTATGTAAGCCTAGTCTTAGATAATAAAATCGCTATCCATCGAAGATGGATGTGTGTTGGTTTTTTGTG
TGTGTAACGCTAGGCGCGCCTGGTGTACCGAGAACGATCCTCTCAGTGCGAGTCTCGACGATCCATATCG
TTGCTTGGCAGTCAGCCAGTCGGAATCCAGCTTGGGACCCAGGAAGTCCAATCGTCAGATATTGTACTCA
AGCCTGGTCACGGCAGCGTACCGATCTGTTTAAACCTAGATATTGATAGTCTGATCGGTCAACGTATAAT
CGAGTCCTAGCTTTTGCAAACATCTATCAAGAGACAGGATCAGCAGGAGGCTTTCGCATGAGTATTCAAC
ATTTCCGTGTCGCCCTTATTCCCTTTTTTGCGGCATTTTGCCTTCCTGTTTTTGCTCACCCAGAAACGCT
GGTGAAAGTAAAAGATGCTGAAGATCAGTTGGGTGCGCGAGTGGGTTACATCGAACTGGATCTCAACAGC
GGTAAGATCCTTGAGAGTTTTCGCCCCGAAGAACGCTTTCCAATGATGAGCACTTTTAAAGTTCTGCTAT
GTGGCGCGGTATTATCCCGTATTGACGCCGGGCAAGAGCAACTCGGTCGCCGCATACACTATTCTCAGAA
TGACTTGGTTGAGTATTCACCAGTCACAGAAAAGCATCTTACGGATGGCATGACAGTAAGAGAATTATGC
AGTGCTGCCATAACCATGAGTGATAACACTGCGGCCAACTTACTTCTGACAACGATTGGAGGACCGAAGG
AGCTAACCGCTTTTTTGCACAACATGGGGGATCATGTAACTCGCCTTGATCGTTGGGAACCGGAGCTGAA
TGAAGCCATACCAAACGACGAGCGTGACACCACGATGCCTGTAGCAATGGCAACAACCTTGCGTAAACTA
TTAACTGGCGAACTACTTACTCTAGCTTCCCGGCAACAGTTGATAGACTGGATGGAGGCGGATAAAGTTG
CAGGACCACTTCTGCGCTCGGCCCTTCCGGCTGGCTGGTTTATTGCTGATAAATCTGGAGCCGGTGAGCG
TGGGTCTCGCGGTATCATTGCAGCACTGGGGCCAGATGGTAAGCCCTCCCGTATCGTAGTTATCTACACG
ACGGGGAGTCAGGCAACTATGGATGAACGAAATAGACAGATCGCTGAGATAGGTGCCTCACTGATTAAGC
ATTGGTAACCGATTCTAGGTGCATTGGCGCAGAAAAAAATGCCTGATGCGACGCTGCGCGTCTTATACTC
CCACATATGCCAGATTCAGCAACGGATACGGCTTCCCCAACTTGCCCACTTCCATACGTGTCCTCCTTAC
CAGAAATTTATCCTTAAGATCGTTTAAACTCGACTCTGGCTCTATCGAATCTCCGTCGTTTCGAGCTTAC
GCGAACAGCCGTGGCGCTCATTTGCTCGTCGGGCATCGAATCTCGTCAGCTATCGTCAGCTTACCTTTTT
GGCAGCGATCGCGGCTCCCGACATCTTGGACCATTAGCTCCACAGGTATCTTCTTCCCTCTAGTGGTCAT
AACAGCAGCTTCAGCTACCTCTCAATTCAAAAAACCCCTCAAGACCCGTTTAGAGGCCCCAAGGGGTTAT
GCTATCAATCGTTGCGTTACACACACAAAAAACCAACACACATCCATCTTCGATGGATAGCGATTTTATT
ATCTAACTGCTGATCGAGTGTAGCCAGATCTAGTAATCAATTACGGGGTCATTAGTTCATAGCCCATATA
TGGAGTTCCGCGTTACATAACTTACGGTAAATGGCCCGCCTGGCTGACCGCCCAACGACCCCCGCCCATT
GACGTCAATAATGACGTATGTTCCCATAGTAACGCCAATAGGGACTTTCCATTGACGTCAATGGGTGGAG
TATTTACGGTAAACTGCCCACTTGGCAGTACATCAAGTGTATCATATGCCAAGTACGCCCCCTATTGACG
TCAATGACGGTAAATGGCCCGCCTGGCATTATGCCCAGTACATGACCTTATGGGACTTTCCTACTTGGCA
GTACATCTACGTATTAGTCATCGCTATTACCATGCTGATGCGGTTTTGGCAGTACATCAATGGGCGTGGA
TAGCGGTTTGACTCACGGGGATTTCCAAGTCTCCACCCCATTGACGTCAATGGGAGTTTGTTTTGGCACC
AAAATCAACGGGACTTTCCAAAATGTCGTAACAACTCCGCCCCATTGACGCAAATGGGCGGTAGGCGTGT
ACGGTGGGAGGTCTATATAAGCAGAGCTGGTTTAGTGAACCGTCAGATCAGATCTTTGTCGATCCTACCA
TCCACTCGACACACCCGCCAGCGGCCGC
