Features (pLannotate 1.2.2; 8 found; start..end, strand, type, name):
   1433..1497    +  CDS            bla(M) (fragment): β-lactamase lacking the signal sequence; bla(M); allows cytosolic expression of β-lactamase
   1669..2257    +  rep_origin     ori: high-copy-number ColE1/pMB1/pBR322/pUC origin of replication
   2483..2554    -  misc_feature   3' β-globin insulator: insulator downstream of the human β-globin locus (Farrell et al., 2002)
   2599..2735    -  terminator     rrnG terminator: transcription terminator from the E. coli ribosomal RNA rrnG operon (Albrechtsen et al., 1991)
   2748..3608    -  CDS            AmpR: β-lactamase; bla; confers resistance to ampicillin, carbenicillin, and related antibiotics
   3874..3922    -  polyA_signal   poly(A) signal: synthetic polyadenylation signal
   3950..4971    -  CDS            HygR (fragment): hygromycin B phosphotransferase confers resistance to hygromycin
   4981..1169    -  promoter       UbC promoter (across the origin): human ubiquitin C promoter
>Addgene plasmid #152182 | pGBW-m4133618 | addgene full sequence | sequence record 317395 | Addgene NGS Result
ATTTACAAGTCTAACACTGAAAATTACATATTGACCCAAATGATTACATTTCAAAAGGTGCCTAAAAAAC
TTCACAAAACACACTCGCCAACCCCGAGCGCATAGTTCAAAACCGGAGCTTCAGCTACTTAAGAAGATAG
GTACATAAAACCGACCAAAGAAACTGACGCCTCACTTATCCCTCCCCTCACCAGAGGTCCGGCGCCTGTC
GATTCAGGAGAGCCTACCCTAGGCCCGAACCCTGCGTCCTGCGACGGAGAAAAGCCTACCGCACACCTAC
CGGCAGGTGGCCCCACCCTGCATTATAAGCCAACAGAACGGGTGACGTCACGACACGACGAGGGCGCGCG
CTCCCAAAGGTACGGGTGCACTGCCCAACGGCACCGCCATAACTGCCGCCCCCGCAACAGACGACAAACC
GAGTTCTCCAGTCAGTGACAAACTTCACGTCAGGGTCCCCAGATGGTGCCCAGCCCATCTCACCCGAATA
AGAGCTTTCCCGCATTAGCGAAGGGCTCAAGACCTTGGGTTCTTGCCGCCCACCATGCCCCCCACCTTGT
TTCAACGACCTCACAGCCCGCCTCACAAGCGTCTTCCATTCAAGACTCGGGAACAGCCGCCATTTTGCTG
CGCTCCCCCCAACCCCCAGTTCAGGGCAACCTTGCTCGCGGACCCAGACTACAGCCCTTGGCGGTCTCTC
CACACGCTTCCGTCCCACCGAGCGGCCCGGCGGCCACGAAAGCCCCGGCCAGCCCAGCAGCCCGCTACTC
ACCAAGTGACGATCACAGCGATCCACAAACAAGAACCGCGACCCAAATCCCGGCTGCGACGGAACTAGCT
GTGCCACACCCGGCGCGTCCTTATATAATCATCGGCGTTCACCGCCCCACGGAGATCCCTCCGCAGAATC
GCCGAGAAGGGACTACTTTTCCTCGCCTGTTCCGCTCTCTGGAAAGAAAACCAGTGCCCTAGAGTCACCC
AAGTCCCGTCCTAAAATGTCCTTCTGCTGATACTGGGGTTCTAAGGCCGAGTCTTATGAGCAGCGGGCCG
CTGTCCTGAGCGTCCGGGCGGAAGGATCAGGACGCTCCTGCGCCCTTCGTCTGACGTGGCAGCGCTCGCC
GTGACGAGGGGGGCGCCCGCGGGAGGCGCCAAAACCCGGCGCGGAGGCCAGGCGCGCCCCGATTTCGATA
TTCCTCGGATCTCGGATAGATCGGGATTGAGGATGTAGGTTGAACTTCTCTCGGGTGATCCCGATCTCGG
ATATTCGGGATTGGAGTAATACCTGGCGATAGGCGCTGCCAAGCAATAGCCAAGGCGCAAGGCCGGCCAA
GAGACTTGCGATAGTTCGTTCGAGAGGTAGCCTGCAAGATGGATCGGACGAAAGGTTTGAAGATTTTCCG
ACGAGGGCCTTGGAGAGTTCGGAAATTTAAATGCAACTATGGATGAACGAAATAGACAGATCGCTGAGAT
AGGTGCCTCACTGATTAAGCATTGGTAACTGTCAGACCAAGTTTACTCATATATACTTTAGATTGATTTA
AAACTTCATTTTTAATTTAAAAGGATCTAGGTGAAGATCCTTTTTGATAATCTCATGACCAAAATCCCTT
AACGTGAGTTTTCGTTCCACTGAGCGTCAGACCCCGTAGAAAAGATCAAAGGATCTTCTTGAGATCCTTT
TTTTCTGCGCGTAATCTGCTGCTTGCAAACAAAAAAACCACCGCTACCAGCGGTGGTTTGTTTGCCGGAT
CAAGAGCTACCAACTCTTTTTCCGAAGGTAACTGGCTTCAGCAGAGCGCAGATACCAAATACTGTTCTTC
TAGTGTAGCCGTAGTTAGGCCACCACTTCAAGAACTCTGTAGCACCGCCTACATACCTCGCTCTGCTAAT
CCTGTTACCAGTGGCTGCTGCCAGTGGCGATAAGTCGTGTCTTACCGGGTTGGACTCAAGACGATAGTTA
CCGGATAAGGCGCAGCGGTCGGGCTGAACGGGGGGTTCGTGCACACAGCCCAGCTTGGAGCGAACGACCT
ACACCGAACTGAGATACCTACAGCGTGAGCTATGAGAAAGCGCCACGCTTCCCGAAGGGAGAAAGGCGGA
CAGGTATCCGGTAAGCGGCAGGGTCGGAACAGGAGAGCGCACGAGGGAGCTTCCAGGGGGAAACGCCTGG
TATCTTTATAGTCCTGTCGGGTTTCGCCACCTCTGACTTGAGCGTCGATTTTTGTGATGCTCGTCAGGGG
GGCGGAGCCTATGGAAAAACGCCAGCAACGCGGCCTTTTTACGGTTCCTGGCCTTTTGCTGGCCTTTTGC
TCACATGATTTAAATGAAACTCGTAATCGGAGAACGGGTGCAATAGCAAGGACCAGATCGAACTTGACTG
ACGCAATTCTGAGCGTAGTCGAAACCCAGACAAGTCGATCTCGCCAAGTAGCTGACTTGACTGGTTAATT
AAGTTTCGATAGCCCAAGGTAACCAATGAGATTAGGGAGGGAAGAAAGTTTGATGAACTACTTCTGACCC
CTAGTGGTGTCCAGAAAAGACCATTAAAGGAATGTCTTGATCGAAATCGAGAGATCGCCTGCAGGATAGC
TGACGACCTTAAGGATAAATTTCTGGTAAGGAGGACACGTATGGAAGTGGGCAAGTTGGGGAAGCCGTAT
CCGTTGCTGAATCTGGCATATGTGGGAGTATAAGACGCGCAGCGTCGCATCAGGCATTTTTTTCTGCGCC
AATGCACCTAGAATCGGTTACCAATGCTTAATCAGTGAGGCACCTATCTCAGCGATCTGTCTATTTCGTT
CATCCATAGTTGCCTGACTCCCCGTCGTGTAGATAACTACGATACGGGAGGGCTTACCATCTGGCCCCAG
TGCTGCAATGATACCGCGAGACCCACGCTCACCGGCTCCAGATTTATCAGCAATAAACCAGCCAGCCGGA
AGGGCCGAGCGCAGAAGTGGTCCTGCAACTTTATCCGCCTCCATCCAGTCTATCAACTGTTGCCGGGAAG
CTAGAGTAAGTAGTTCGCCAGTTAATAGTTTACGCAAGGTTGTTGCCATTGCTACAGGCATCGTGGTGTC
ACGCTCGTCGTTTGGTATGGCTTCATTCAGCTCCGGTTCCCAACGATCAAGGCGAGTTACATGATCCCCC
ATGTTGTGCAAAAAAGCGGTTAGCTCCTTCGGTCCTCCAATCGTTGTCAGAAGTAAGTTGGCCGCAGTGT
TATCACTCATGGTTATGGCAGCACTGCATAATTCTCTTACTGTCATGCCATCCGTAAGATGCTTTTCTGT
GACTGGTGAATACTCAACCAAGTCATTCTGAGAATAGTGTATGCGGCGACCGAGTTGCTCTTGCCCGGCG
TCAATACGGGATAATACCGCGCCACATAGCAGAACTTTAAAAGTGCTCATCATTGGAAAGCGTTCTTCGG
GGCGAAAACTCTCAAGGATCTTACCGCTGTTGAGATCCAGTTCGATGTAACCCACTCGCGCACCCAACTG
ATCTTCAGCATCTTTTACTTTCACCAGCGTTTCTGGGTGAGCAAAAACAGGAAGGCAAAATGCCGCAAAA
AAGGGAATAAGGGCGACACGGAAATGTTGAATACTCATGCGAAAGCCTCCTGCTGATCCTGTCTCTTGAT
AGATGTTTGCAAAAGCTAGGACTCGATTATACGTTGACCGATCAGACTATCAATATCTAGGTTTAAACAG
ATCGGTACGCTGCCGTGACCAGGCTTGAGTACAATATCTGACGATTGGACTTCCTGGGTCCCAAGCTGGA
TTCCGACTGGCTGACTGCCAAGCAACGATATGGATCGTCGAGACTCGCACTGAGAGGATCGTTCTCGGTA
CACCAGGCGCGCCTAGCGTTACACACACAAAAAACCAACACACATCCATCTTCGATGGATAGCGATTTTA
TTATCTAAGACTAGGCTTACATACTAGCTTATTCCTTTGCCCTCGGACGAGTGCTGGGGCGTCGGTTTCC
ACTATCGGCGAGTACTTCTACACAGCCATCGGTCCAGACGGCGGCGCTTCTGCGGGCGATTTGTGTACGC
CCGACAGTCCCGGCTCCGGATCGGACGATTGCGTCGCATCGACCCTGCGCCCAAGCTGCATCATCGAAAT
TGCCGTCAACCAAGCTCTGATAGAGTTGGTCAAGACCAATGCGGAGCATATACGCCCGGAGCCGGGGCGA
TCCTGCAAGCTCCGGATGCCTCCGCTCGAAGTAGCGCGTCTGCTGCTCCATACAAGCCAACCACGGCCTC
CAGAAGAAGATGTTGGCGACCTCGTATTGGGAATCCCCGAACATCGCCTCGCTCCAGTCAATGACCGCTG
TTATGCGGCCATTGTCCGTCAGGACATTGTTGGAGCCGAAATCCGCGTGCACGAGGTGCCGGACTTCGGG
GCAGTCCTCGGCCCAAAGCATCAGCTCATCGAGAGCCTGCGCGACGGACGCACTGACGGTGTCGTCCATC
ACAGTTTGCCAGTGATACACATGGGGATCAGCAATCGCGCATATGAAATCACGCCATGTAGTGTATTGAC
CGATTCCTTGCGGTCCGAATGGGCCGAACCCGCTCGTCTGGCTAAGATCGGCGGCAGCGATGGCATCCAT
TGCCTCCGCGACCGGCTGCAGAACAGCGGGCAGTTCGGTTTCAGGCAGGTCTTGCAACGTGACACCCTGT
GCACGGCGGGAGATGCAATAGGTCAGGCTCTCGCTGAACTCCCCAATGTCAAGCACTTCCGGAATCGGGA
GCGCGGCGGATGCAAAGTGCCGATAAACATAACGATCTTTGTAGAAACCATCGGCGCAGCTATTTACCCG
CAGGACATATCCACGCCCTCCTACATCGAAGCTGAAAGCACGAGATTCTTCGCCCTCCGAGAGCTGCATC
AGGTCGGAGACGCTGTCGAACTTTTCGATCAGAAACTTCTCGACAGACGTCGCGGTGAGTTCAGGCTTTT
TACCCATGTTGTCTAACAAAAAAGCCAAAAACGGCCAGAATTTAGCGGACA
